>Addgene plasmid #17798 | pM-ErbB4CTF-PY1 mutant | addgene partial sequence | sequence record 23724 | 17798 with Gal4-N-term
GCGGATTCCGGGGACCGTCGACTTAGAAGGAAGAGCATCAAAAAGAAAAGAGCCTTGAGAAGATTCTTGG
AAACAGAGTTGGTGGAACCATTAACTCCCAGTGGCACAGCACCCAATCAAGCTCAACTTCGTATTTTGAA
AGAAACTGAGCTGAAGAGGGTAAAAGTCCTTGGCTCAGGTGCTTTTGGAACGGTTTATAAAGGTATTTGG
GTACCTGAAGGAGAAACTGTGAAGATTCCTGTGGCTATTAAGATTCTTAATGAGACAACTGGTCCCAAGG
CAAATGTGGAGTTCATGGATGAAGCTCTGATCATGGCAAGTATGGATCATCCACACCTAGTCCGGTTGCT
GGGTGTGTGTCTGAGCCCAACCATCCAGCTGGTTACTCAACTTATGCCCCATGGCTGCCTGTTGGAGTAT
GTCCACGAGCACAAGGATAACATTGGATCACAACTGCTGCTTAACTGGTGTGTCCAGATAGCTAAGGGAA
TGATGTACCTGGAAGAAAGACGACTCGTTCATCGGGATTTGGCAGCCCGTAATGTCTTAGTGAAATCTCC
AAACCATGTGAAAATCACAGATTTTGGGCTAGCCAGACTCTTGGAAGGAGATGAAAAAGAGTACAATGCT
GATGGAGGAAAGATGCCAATTAAATGGATGGCTCTGGAGTGTATACATTATGAGGAAATTCACCCATCAG
AGTGNCGTTTGGAGCTATGGAGTACTATATGGAACTGATGACNTTGGAGAAAACCCTATGATGAATTCCA
CCCGG
