[The description below was written by a language model from this plasmid's Addgene catalogue record.]
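Description:
pM-ErbB4CTF-PY1 mutant is a mammalian expression plasmid built on the commercial pM backbone (about 3.5 kb without insert), the vector used in mammalian two-hybrid and one-hybrid style assays to fuse a protein of interest to the GAL4 DNA-binding domain. It is maintained in E. coli as a high-copy plasmid under ampicillin selection. No feature table accompanies the record, so the promoter driving the fusion, the origin of replication and any polyadenylation signal are not stated.

The insert, roughly 1.85 kb and cloned between SalI and XbaI sites, encodes the carboxy-terminal fragment of human ErbB4 (HER4), amino acids 676–1292, with the GAL4 DNA-binding domain fused at its N terminus. This fragment corresponds to the intracellular portion of the receptor, which the associated publication describes as translocating to the nucleus. The construct carries a substitution of tyrosine 1035 with alanine; the name "PY1 mutant" suggests that this change disrupts the first of the fragment's PPxY-type (PY) motifs, the short proline-rich sequences recognised by WW domains.

Tethering the ErbB4 fragment to GAL4-responsive reporter genes through the DNA-binding domain allows its transcriptional activity to be measured, along with the contribution of co-expressed partners. The associated work concerns the WW domain protein YAP binding ErbB4 and acting as a co-transcriptional activator for this fragment. The mutant is therefore suited to comparison with the wild-type fragment, to test whether this particular motif is needed for YAP association and co-activation in transfected mammalian cells.
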