Addgene plasmid #17798: pM-ErbB4CTF-PY1 mutant
Depositing lab: Marius Sudol. Depositing organization: Icahn School of Medicine at Mount Sinai. Publication: WW domain-containing protein YAP associates with ErbB-4 and acts as a co-transcriptional activator for the carboxyl-terminal fragment of ErbB-4 that translocates to the nucleus. Komuro A, Nagai M, Navin NE, Sudol M. J Biol Chem. 2003 Aug 29. 278(35):33334-41. 10.1074/jbc.M305597200 PubMed 12807903.
Backbone
  Vector backbone: pM
  Backbone manufacturer: BD Biosciences
  Backbone size w/o insert (bp): 3500
  Vector type: Mammalian Expression
Growth in bacteria
  Bacterial resistance: Ampicillin, 100 μg/mL
  Growth temperature: 37°C
  Growth strain: DH5alpha
  Copy number: High Copy
Gene/Insert
  Gene/Insert name: ErbB4 (alt name: HER4)
  Species: H. sapiens (human)
  Insert size (bp): 1850
  Mutation: Carboxy-terminal fragment, amino acids 676-1292, Tyrosine 1035 substituted with Alanine
  GenBank ID: NM_001042599
  Entrez Gene: ERBB4 (a.k.a. ALS19, HER4, p180erbB4)
  Tag / fusion protein: GAL4-BD (N terminal on insert)
  Cloning method: Restriction Enzyme; 5′ cloning site SalI (unknown if destroyed); 3′ cloning site XbaI (unknown if destroyed)
  Sequencing primers: 5′ N/A
Terms and licenses: Academic/Nonprofit Terms; Industry Terms: Not Available to Industry
How to cite: pM-ErbB4CTF-PY1 mutant was a gift from Marius Sudol (Addgene plasmid # 17798 ; http://n2t.net/addgene:17798 ; RRID:Addgene_17798)
